Addgene plasmid #154780: pAS_4xhyb PylT A41AA C55A CRFR1 95TAA 263TAG-HA
Purpose: plasmid with 4xhybrid PylT cassette (mutant A41AA C55A) and rat CRFR1 95TAA 263TAG, for transient transfection or stable, piggybac-mediated, integration
Depositing lab: Simon Elsaesser. Depositing organization: Karolinska Institutet. Publication: Site-Specific Incorporation of Two ncAAs for Two-Color Bioorthogonal Labeling and Crosslinking of Proteins on Live Mammalian Cells. Meineke B, Heimgartner J, Eirich J, Landreh M, Elsasser SJ. Cell Rep. 2020 Jun 23;31(12):107811. doi: 10.1016/j.celrep.2020.107811. PubMed 32579937.
Backbone
  Vector backbone: pAS
  Vector type: Mammalian Expression
  Selectable markers: Blasticidin
Growth in bacteria
  Bacterial resistance: Ampicillin, 100 μg/mL
  Growth temperature: 37°C
  Growth strain: NEB Stable
  Copy number: High Copy
Gene/Insert
  Gene/Insert name: CRFR1
  Species: R. norvegicus (rat)
  Insert size (bp): 1245
  Mutation: 95TAA 263TAG in CRFR1-HA, hybrid PylT with A41AA and C55A mutation
  Entrez Gene: Crhr1 (a.k.a. CRF-R, CRF-R-1, CRF-R1, CRF1, CRFR-1, CRFR1, CRH-R, CRH-R 1, CRH-R-1, CRH-R1)
  Promoter: EF1
  Tag / fusion protein: HA (C terminal on insert)
  Cloning method: Ligation Independent Cloning
Terms and licenses: Academic/Nonprofit Terms; Industry Terms: Not Available to Industry
Depositor comments: dual suppression of rat CRFR1 described by Serfling et al., 2018 (PMID: 29177436 )
How to cite: pAS_4xhyb PylT A41AA C55A CRFR1 95TAA 263TAG-HA was a gift from Simon Elsaesser (Addgene plasmid # 154780 ; http://n2t.net/addgene:154780 ; RRID:Addgene_154780)
