[The description below was written by a language model from this plasmid's Addgene catalogue record and pLannotate feature annotations shown in this document.]
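Description:
pAS_4xhyb PylT A41AA C55A CRFR1 95TAA 263TAG-HA is a 9.1 kb mammalian expression plasmid on the pAS backbone, built for genetic code expansion experiments in which two different non-canonical amino acids are placed into one protein. It can be used by transient transfection or, according to the catalogue entry, integrated stably into the genome by piggyBac transposition. In bacteria it is maintained at high copy through a ColE1/pUC-type origin with ampicillin resistance (AmpR), and it also carries an f1 origin and remnants of a lac promoter/lacZα cloning region.

The main transcription unit is driven by an EF-1α core promoter joined to a truncated HTLV-1 5' LTR segment, a common composite arrangement for strong constitutive expression. It encodes rat corticotropin-releasing factor receptor 1 (Crhr1/CRFR1, 1245 bp), a G-protein coupled receptor, with a C-terminal HA epitope tag. Codon 95 is changed to an ochre (TAA) stop and codon 263 to an amber (TAG) stop, so full-length, HA-detectable receptor is made only when both stops are suppressed. An EMCV IRES downstream links translation of blasticidin S deaminase to the same transcript for selection of mammalian cells, followed by a partial WPRE and an SV40 polyadenylation signal.

The plasmid is also described as carrying four copies of a hybrid pyrrolysine tRNA (PylT) bearing A41AA and C55A mutations. This cassette and the piggyBac terminal repeats are not annotated in the automated feature table, which leaves sizeable unannotated stretches on either side of the expression unit. No aminoacyl-tRNA synthetase is listed in the record. The associated work concerns dual site-specific incorporation for two-colour bioorthogonal labelling and crosslinking of proteins on live mammalian cells.
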