Features (pLannotate 1.2.2; 20 found; start..end, strand, type, name):
      5..160     -  CDS            lacZα (fragment): LacZα fragment of β-galactosidase; lacZ fragment
    162..281     +  CDS            B (fragment): PORTL_LAMBD - Experimental evidence at protein level: Swiss-Prot protein existence level 1. Forms the portal vertex of the capsid (PubMed:6228056, PubMed:6232391). This portal plays critical roles in head assembly, genome packaging, neck/tail attachment, and genome ejection (Probable). The portal protein multimerizes as a single ring-shaped homododecamer arranged around a central channel (PubMed:6232391). Binds to the terminase subunits to form the packaging machine (PubMed:7799432). From Escherichia phage lambda (Bacteriophage lambda).
   2164..2375    +  promoter       EF-1α core promoter: core promoter for human elongation factor EF-1α
   2388..2656    +  LTR            5' LTR (truncated): truncated 5' long terminal repeat (LTR) from human T-cell leukemia virus (HTLV) type 1
   2694..3938    +  CDS            Crhr1: CRFR1_RAT - Also known as Crhr. Experimental evidence at protein level: Swiss-Prot protein existence level 1. G-protein coupled receptor for CRH (corticotropin-releasing factor) and UCN (urocortin). Has high affinity for CRH and UCN. Ligand binding causes a conformation change that triggers signaling via guanine nucleotide-binding proteins (G proteins) and down-stream effectors, such as adenylate cyclase. Promotes the activation of adenylate cyclase, leading to increased intracellular cAMP levels. Inhibits the activity of the calcium channel CACNA1H. Required for normal embryonic development o
   3939..3964    +  CDS            3xHA (fragment): three tandem HA epitope tags
   4096..4558    +  misc_feature   IRES: internal ribosome entry site (IRES) of the encephalomyocarditis virus (EMCV)
   4584..4980    +  CDS            BSD (fragment): blasticidin S deaminase; Aspergillus terreus BSD; confers resistance to blasticidin
   4995..5101    +  misc_feature   WPRE (fragment): woodchuck hepatitis virus posttranscriptional regulatory element
   5110..5231    +  polyA_signal   SV40 poly(A) signal: SV40 polyadenylation signal
   5249..5341    +  ncRNA          G-CSF SLDE: Accession: RF00183 - G-CSF factor stem-loop destabilising element (SLDE)
   6038..6505    +  CDS            B (fragment): PORTL_LAMBD - Experimental evidence at protein level: Swiss-Prot protein existence level 1. Forms the portal vertex of the capsid (PubMed:6228056, PubMed:6232391). This portal plays critical roles in head assembly, genome packaging, neck/tail attachment, and genome ejection (Probable). The portal protein multimerizes as a single ring-shaped homododecamer arranged around a central channel (PubMed:6232391). Binds to the terminase subunits to form the packaging machine (PubMed:7799432). From Escherichia phage lambda (Bacteriophage lambda).
   6543..6559    -  protein_bind   lac operator: The lac repressor binds to the lac operator to inhibit transcription in E. coli. This inhibition can be relieved by adding lactose or isopropyl-β-D-thiogalactopyranoside (IPTG). lac repressor encoded by lacI
   6567..6597    -  promoter       lac promoter: promoter for the E. coli lac operon
   6612..6633    -  protein_bind   CAP binding site: CAP binding activates transcription in the presence of cAMP. E. coli catabolite activator protein
   6646..6738    -  CDS            lacI (fragment): lac repressor; lacI; The lac repressor binds to the lac operator to inhibit transcription in E. coli. This inhibition can be relieved by adding lactose or isopropyl-β-D-thiogalactopyranoside (IPTG).
   6921..7509    -  rep_origin     ori: high-copy-number ColE1/pMB1/pBR322/pUC origin of replication
   7680..8540    -  CDS            AmpR: β-lactamase; bla; confers resistance to ampicillin, carbenicillin, and related antibiotics
   8541..8645    -  promoter       AmpR promoter: bla
   8698..9126    -  rep_origin     f1 ori (sequence partly withheld): f1 bacteriophage origin of replication; arrow indicates direction of (+) strand synthesis
>Addgene plasmid #154780 | pAS_4xhyb PylT A41AA C55A CRFR1 95TAA 263TAG-HA | addgene full sequence | sequence record 310401 | Addgene NGS Result
CCCATTCGCCATTCAGGCTGCGCAACTGTTGGGAAGGGCGATCGGTGCGGGCCTCTTCGCTATTACGCCA
GCTGGCGAAAGGGGGATGTGCTGCAAGGCGATTAAGTTGGGTAACGCCAGGGTTTTCCCAGTCACGACGT
TGTAAAACGACGGCCAGTGAGCGCGCCTCGTTCATTCACGTTTTTGAACCCGTGGAGGACGGGCAGACTC
GCGGTGCAAATGTGTTTTACAGCGTGATGGAGCAGATGAAGATGCTCGACACGCTGCAGAACACGCAGCT
AGATTAACCCTAGAAAGATAATCATATTGTGACGTACGTTAAAGATAATCATGTGTAAAATTGACGCATG
TGTTTTATCGGTCTGTATATCGAGGTTTATTTATTAATTTGAATAGATATTAAGTTTTATTATATTTACA
CTTACATACTAATAATAAATTCAACAAACAATTTATTTATGTTTATTTATTTATTAAAAAAAACAAAAAC
TCAAAATTTCTTCTATAAAGTAACAAAACTTTTATGAGGGACAGCCCCCCCCCAAAGCCCCCAGGGATGT
AATTACGTCCCTCCCCCGCTAGGGGGCAGCAGCGAGCCGCCCGGGGCTCCGCTCCGGTCCGGCGCTCCCC
CCGCATCCCCGAGCCGGCAGCGTGCGGGGACAGCCCGGGCACGGGGAAGGTGGCACGGGATCGCTTTCCT
CTGAACGCTTCTCGCTGCTCTTTGAGCCTGCAGACACCTGGGGGGATACGGGGAAAAGGCCTCCACGGCC
AACTAGTGGCCTTGGAGCTGCAGTATTTAGCATGCCCCACCCATCTGCAAGGCATTCTGGATAGTGTCAA
AACAGCCGGAAATCAAGTCCGTTTATCTCAAACTTTAGCATTTTGGGAATAAATGATATTTGCTATGCTG
GTTAAATTAGATTTTAGTTAAATTTCCTGCTGAAGCTCTAGTACGATAAGTAACTTGACCTAAGTGTAAA
GTTGAGATTTCCTTCAGGTTTATATAGCTTGTGCGCCGCCTGGGTACCTCGGGGGACGCTCCGGCGAGCA
AACGGGTCTCTAAAACCTGTAAAGCGGGGTTCGACACCCCGGTCTCTCGGACAAGTGCGGTTTTTATCGC
TGCAGTATTTAGCATGCCCCACCCATCTGCAAGGCATTCTGGATAGTGTCAAAACAGCCGGAAATCAAGT
CCGTTTATCTCAAACTTTAGCATTTTGGGAATAAATGATATTTGCTATGCTGGTTAAATTAGATTTTAGT
TAAATTTCCTGCTGAAGCTCTAGTACGATAAGTAACTTGACCTAAGTGTAAAGTTGAGATTTCCTTCAGG
TTTATATAGCTTGTGCGCCGCCTGGGTACCTCGGGGGACGCTCCGGCGAGCAAACGGGTCTCTAAAACCT
GTAAAGCGGGGTTCGACACCCCGGTCTCTCGGACAAGTGCGGTTTTTCTTGCTGCAGTATTTAGCATGCC
CCACCCATCTGCAAGGCATTCTGGATAGTGTCAAAACAGCCGGAAATCAAGTCCGTTTATCTCAAACTTT
AGCATTTTGGGAATAAATGATATTTGCTATGCTGGTTAAATTAGATTTTAGTTAAATTTCCTGCTGAAGC
TCTAGTACGATAAGTAACTTGACCTAAGTGTAAAGTTGAGATTTCCTTCAGGTTTATATAGCTTGTGCGC
CGCCTGGGTACCTCGGGGGACGCTCCGGCGAGCAAACGGGTCTCTAAAACCTGTAAAGCGGGGTTCGACA
CCCCGGTCTCTCGGACAAGTGCGGTTTTTTTGCCTGCAGTATTTAGCATGCCCCACCCATCTGCAAGGCA
TTCTGGATAGTGTCAAAACAGCCGGAAATCAAGTCCGTTTATCTCAAACTTTAGCATTTTGGGAATAAAT
GATATTTGCTATGCTGGTTAAATTAGATTTTAGTTAAATTTCCTGCTGAAGCTCTAGTACGATAAGTAAC
TTGACCTAAGTGTAAAGTTGAGATTTCCTTCAGGTTTATATAGCTTGTGCGCCGCCTGGGTACCTCGGGG
GACGCTCCGGCGAGCAAACGGGTCTCTAAAACCTGTAAAGCGGGGTTCGACACCCCGGTCTCTCGGACAA
GTGCGGTTTTTCGTCTCACTAGTGCTCTAGAAAGGATCTGCGATCGCTCCGGTGCCCGTCAGTGGGCAGA
GCGCACATCGCCCACAGTCCCCGAGAAGTTGGGGGGAGGGGTCGGCAATTGAACGGGTGCCTAGAGAAGG
TGGCGCGGGGTAAACTGGGAAAGTGATGTCGTGTACTGGCTCCGCCTTTTTCCCGAGGGTGGGGGAGAAC
CGTATATAAGTGCAGTAGTCGCCGTGAACGTTCTTTTTCGCAACGGGTTTGCCGCCAGAACACAGCTGAA
GCTTCGAGGGGCTCGCATCTCTCCTTCACGCGCCCGCCGCCCTACCTGAGGCCGCCATCCACGCCGGTTG
AGTCGCGTTCTGCCGCCTCCCGCCTGTGGTGCCTCCTGAACTGCGTCCGCCGTCTAGGTAAGTTTAAAGC
TCAGGTCGAGACCGGGCCTTTGTCCGGCGCTCCCTTGGAGCCTACCTAGACTCAGCCGGCTCTCCACGCT
TTGCCTGACCCTGCTTGCTCAACTCTACGTCTTTGTTTCGTTTTCTGTTCTGCGCCGTTACAGATCCAAG
CTGTGACCGGCGCCTACTCTAGAGCTAGCCACCATGGGACGGCGCCCGCAGCTCCGGCTCGTGAAGGCCC
TTCTCCTTCTGGGGCTGAACCCTGTGTCCACCTCCCTTCAGGATCAGCGCTGTGAGAACCTGTCCCTGAC
CAGCAATGTTTCTGGCCTGCAGTGCAATGCATCCGTGGACCTCATTGGCACCTGCTGGCCCCGGAGCCCT
GCGGGCCAGTTGGTGGTCCGACCCTGCCCTGCCTTTTTCTACGGTGTCCGCTACAACACGACAAACAATG
GCTACCGGGAGTGCCTGGCCAACGGCAGCTGGGCATAACGTGTGAATTATTCTGAGTGCCAGGAGATTCT
CAACGAAGAGAAGAAGAGCAAAGTACACTACCATGTTGCAGTCATCATCAACTACCTGGGTCACTGCATC
TCCCTGGTAGCCCTCCTGGTGGCCTTTGTCCTCTTCTTGCGGCTCAGGAGCATCCGGTGCCTGAGAAACA
TCATCCACTGGAACCTCATCTCGGCTTTCATCCTACGCAACGCCACGTGGTTTGTGGTCCAGCTCACCGT
GAGCCCCGAGGTGCACCAGAGCAATGTGGCCTGGTGTAGGTTGGTGACAGCCGCCTACAATTACTTCCAT
GTAACCAACTTCTTCTGGATGTTCGGTGAGGGCTGCTACCTGCACACAGCCATTGTGCTCACGTACTCCA
CCGACCGTCTGCGCAAGTGGATGTTCGTCTGCATTGGCTGGGGTGTACCTTTCCCCATCATTGTGGCTTG
GGCCATTGGGAAGCTGCACTACGACAATGAAAAGTGCTGGTTTGGCAAATAGCCTGGGGTATACACTGAC
TACATCTACCAGGGCCCCATGATCCTGGTCCTGCTGATCAACTTTATCTTTCTCTTCAACATTGTCCGCA
TCCTCATGACCAAACTCCGGGCATCCACTACATCTGAGACCATTCAGTACAGGAAGGCTGTGAAGGCCAC
TCTGGTGCTCCTGCCCCTTCTGGGCATCACCTACATGTTGTTCTTCGTCAACCCTGGAGAGGACGAGGTC
TCCAGGGTCGTCTTCATCTACTTCAACTCTTTTCTGGAGTCCTTTCAGGGCTTCTTTGTGTCTGTGTTCT
ACTGTTTTCTGAACAGTGAGGTCCGCTCCGCTATCCGGAAGAGGTGGCGTCGGTGGCAGGACAAGCACTC
CATCAGAGCCCGAGTGGCCCGAGCTATGTCCATCCCCACCTCCCCGACCAGAGTCAGCTTTCACAGCATC
AAGCAGTCCACAGCAGTGTACCCATACGATGTTCCAGATTACGCATGAAGGATCCGCGGCCGCGCCCCTC
TCCCTCCCCCCCCCCTAACGTTACTGGCCGAAGCCGCTTGGAATAAGGCCGGTGTGCGTTTGTCTATATG
TTATTTTCCACCATATTGCCGTCTTTTGGCAATGTGAGGGCCCGGAAACCTGGCCCTGTCTTCTTGACGA
GCATTCCTAGGGGTCTTTCCCCTCTCGCCAAAGGAATGCAAGGTCTGTTGAATGTCGTGAAGGAAGCAGT
TCCTCTGGAAGCTTCTTGAAGACAAACAACGTCTGTAGCGACCCTTTGCAGGCAGCGGAACCCCCCACCT
GGCGACAGGTGCCTCTGCGGCCAAAAGCCACGTGTATAAGATACACCTGCAAAGGCGGCACAACCCCAGT
GCCACGTTGTGAGTTGGATAGTTGTGGAAAGAGTCAAATGGCTCTCCTCAAGCGTATTCAACAAGGGGCT
GAAGGATGCCCAGAAGGTACCCCATTGTATGGGATCTGATCTGGGGCCTCGGTGCACATGCTTTACATGT
GTTTAGTCGAGGTTAAAAAAACGTCTAGGCCCCCCGAACCACGGGGACGTGGTTTTCCTTTGAAAAACAC
GATGATAATATGGCCACAACCATGGCGTCCGGAATGGCCAAGCCTTTGTCTCAAGAAGAATCCACCCTCA
TTGAAAGAGCAACGGCTACAATCAACAGCATCCCCATCTCTGAAGACTACAGCGTCGCCAGCGCAGCTCT
CTCTAGCGACGGCCGCATCTTCACTGGTGTCAATGTATATCATTTTACTGGGGGACCTTGTGCAGAACTC
GTGGTGCTGGGCACTGCTGCTGCTGCGGCAGCTGGCAACCTGACTTGTATCGTCGCGATCGGAAATGAGA
ACAGGGGCATCTTGAGCCCCTGCGGACGGTGCCGACAGGTGCTTCTCGATCTGCATCCTGGGATCAAAGC
CATAGTGAAGGACAGTGATGGACAGCCGACGGCAGTTGGGATTCGTGAATTGCTGCCCTCTGGTTATGTG
TGGGAGGGCTGACCATGGGTCGACAATCAACCTCTGGATTACAAAATTTGTGAAAGATTGACTGGTATTC
TTAACTATGTTGCTCCTTTTACGCTATGTGGATACGCTGCTTTAATGCCTTTGTATCATGCGTTAACTAA
ACTTGTTTATTGCAGCTTATAATGGTTACAAATAAAGCAATAGCATCACAAATTTCACAAATAAAGCATT
TTTTTCACTGCATTCTAGTTGTGGTTTGTCCAAACTCATCAATGTATCTTATCATGTCTGGAATTGACTC
AAATGATGTCAATTAGTCTATCAGAAGCTCATCTGGTCTCCCTTCCGGGGGACAAGACATCCCTGTTTAA
TATTTAAACAGCAGTGTTCCCAAACTGGGTTCTTATATCCCTTGCTCTGGTCAACCAGGTTGCAGGGTTT
CCTGTCCTCACAGGAACGAAGTCCCTAAAGAAACAGTGGCAGCCAGGTTTAGCCCCGGAATTGACTGGAT
TCCTTTTTTAGGGCCCATTGGTATGGCTTTTTCCCCGTATCCCCCCAGGTGTCTGCAGGCTCAAAGAGCA
GCGAGAAGCGTTCAGAGGAAAGCGATCCCGTGCCACCTTCCCCGTGCCCGGGCTGTCCCCGCACGCTGCC
GGCTCGGGGATGCGGGGGGAGCGCCGGACCGGAGCGGAGCCCCGGGCGGCTCGCTGCTGCCCCCTAGCGG
GGGAGGGACGTAATTACATCCCTGGGGGCTTTGGGGGGGGGCTGTCCCTGATATCTATAACAAGAAAATA
TATATATAATAAGTTATCACGTAAGTAGAACATGAAATAACAATATAATTATCGTATGAGTTAAATCTTA
AAAGTCACGTAAAAGATAATCATGCGTCATTTTGACTCACGCGGTCGTTATAGTTCAAAATCAGTGACAC
TTACCGCATTGACAAGCACGCCTCACGGGAGCTCCAAGCGGCGACTGAGATGTCCTAAATGCACAGCGAC
GGATTCGCGCTATTTAGAAAGAGAGAGCAATATTTCAAGAATGCATGCGTCAATTTTACGCAGACTATCT
TTCTAGGGTTAATCTAGCTGCATCAGGATCATATCGTCGGGTCTTTTTTCCGGCTCAGTCATCGCCCAAG
CTGGCGCTATCTGGGCATCGGGGAGGAAGAAGCCCGTGCCTTTTCCCGCGAGGTTGAAGCGGCATGGAAA
GAGTTTGCCGAGGATGACTGCTGCTGCATTGACGTTGAGCGAAAACGCACGTTTACCATGATGATTCGGG
AAGGTGTGGCCATGCACGCCTTTAACGGTGAACTGTTCGTTCAGGCCACCTGGGATACCAGTTCGTCGCG
GCTTTTCCGGACACAGTTCCGGATGGTCAGCCCGAAGCGCATCAGCAACCCGAACAATACCGGCGACAGC
CGGAACTGCCGTGCCGGTGTGCAGATTAATGACAGCGGTGCGGCGCTGGGATATTACGTCAGCGAGGACG
GGTATCCTGGCTGGATGCCGCAGAAATGGACATGGATACCCCGTGAGTTACCCGGCGGGCGCGCTTGGCG
TAATCATGGTCATAGCTGTTTCCTGTGTGAAATTGTTATCCGCTCACAATTCCACACAACATACGAGCCG
GAAGCATAAAGTGTAAAGCCTGGGGTGCCTAATGAGTGAGCTAACTCACATTAATTGCGTTGCGCTCACT
GCCCGCTTTCCAGTCGGGAAACCTGTCGTGCCAGCTGCATTAATGAATCGGCCAACGCGCGGGGAGAGGC
GGTTTGCGTATTGGGCGCTCTTCCGCTTCCTCGCTCACTGACTCGCTGCGCTCGGTCGTTCGGCTGCGGC
GAGCGGTATCAGCTCACTCAAAGGCGGTAATACGGTTATCCACAGAATCAGGGGATAACGCAGGAAAGAA
CATGTGAGCAAAAGGCCAGCAAAAGGCCAGGAACCGTAAAAAGGCCGCGTTGCTGGCGTTTTTCCATAGG
CTCCGCCCCCCTGACGAGCATCACAAAAATCGACGCTCAAGTCAGAGGTGGCGAAACCCGACAGGACTAT
AAAGATACCAGGCGTTTCCCCCTGGAAGCTCCCTCGTGCGCTCTCCTGTTCCGACCCTGCCGCTTACCGG
ATACCTGTCCGCCTTTCTCCCTTCGGGAAGCGTGGCGCTTTCTCATAGCTCACGCTGTAGGTATCTCAGT
TCGGTGTAGGTCGTTCGCTCCAAGCTGGGCTGTGTGCACGAACCCCCCGTTCAGCCCGACCGCTGCGCCT
TATCCGGTAACTATCGTCTTGAGTCCAACCCGGTAAGACACGACTTATCGCCACTGGCAGCAGCCACTGG
TAACAGGATTAGCAGAGCGAGGTATGTAGGCGGTGCTACAGAGTTCTTGAAGTGGTGGCCTAACTACGGC
TACACTAGAAGAACAGTATTTGGTATCTGCGCTCTGCTGAAGCCAGTTACCTTCGGAAAAAGAGTTGGTA
GCTCTTGATCCGGCAAACAAACCACCGCTGGTAGCGGTGGTTTTTTTGTTTGCAAGCAGCAGATTACGCG
CAGAAAAAAAGGATCTCAAGAAGATCCTTTGATCTTTTCTACGGGGTCTGACGCTCAGTGGAACGAAAAC
TCACGTTAAGGGATTTTGGTCATGAGATTATCAAAAAGGATCTTCACCTAGATCCTTTTAAATTAAAAAT
GAAGTTTTAAATCAATCTAAAGTATATATGAGTAAACTTGGTCTGACAGTTACCAATGCTTAATCAGTGA
GGCACCTATCTCAGCGATCTGTCTATTTCGTTCATCCATAGTTGCCTGACTCCCCGTCGTGTAGATAACT
ACGATACGGGAGGGCTTACCATCTGGCCCCAGTGCTGCAATGATACCGCGAGACCCACGCTCACCGGCTC
CAGATTTATCAGCAATAAACCAGCCAGCCGGAAGGGCCGAGCGCAGAAGTGGTCCTGCAACTTTATCCGC
CTCCATCCAGTCTATTAATTGTTGCCGGGAAGCTAGAGTAAGTAGTTCGCCAGTTAATAGTTTGCGCAAC
GTTGTTGCCATTGCTACAGGCATCGTGGTGTCACGCTCGTCGTTTGGTATGGCTTCATTCAGCTCCGGTT
CCCAACGATCAAGGCGAGTTACATGATCCCCCATGTTGTGCAAAAAAGCGGTTAGCTCCTTCGGTCCTCC
GATCGTTGTCAGAAGTAAGTTGGCCGCAGTGTTATCACTCATGGTTATGGCAGCACTGCATAATTCTCTT
ACTGTCATGCCATCCGTAAGATGCTTTTCTGTGACTGGTGAGTACTCAACCAAGTCATTCTGAGAATAGT
GTATGCGGCGACCGAGTTGCTCTTGCCCGGCGTCAATACGGGATAATACCGCGCCACATAGCAGAACTTT
AAAAGTGCTCATCATTGGAAAACGTTCTTCGGGGCGAAAACTCTCAAGGATCTTACCGCTGTTGAGATCC
AGTTCGATGTAACCCACTCGTGCACCCAACTGATCTTCAGCATCTTTTACTTTCACCAGCGTTTCTGGGT
GAGCAAAAACAGGAAGGCAAAATGCCGCAAAAAAGGGAATAAGGGCGACACGGAAATGTTGAATACTCAT
ACTCTTCCTTTTTCAATATTATTGAAGCATTTATCAGGGTTATTGTCTCATGAGCGGATACATATTTGAA
TGTATTTAGAAAAATAAACAAATAGGGGTTCCGCGCACATTTCCCCGAAAAGTGCCACCTAAATTGTAAG
CGTTAATATTTTGTTAAAATTCGCGTTAAATTTTTGTTAAATCAGCTCATTTTTTAACCAATAGGCCGAA
ATCGGCAAAATCCCTTATAAATCAAAAGAATAGACCGAGATAGGGT
[37 nt withheld, positions 8797-8833]
AAAGAACGTGGACTCCAACGTCAAAGG
[49 nt withheld, positions 8861-8909]
T
[91 nt withheld, positions 8911-9001]
G
[124 nt withheld, positions 9003-9126]
